>Addgene plasmid #191860 | pCRISPR3_BC5 | addgene full sequence | sequence record 379164 | Addgene NGS Result
AACGTGTATGTTTCACTACGTGTGGCGTCCTGGACAGGGGATCGCTTAACACCAACTGGTTTTCAGGCGA
TGGGTAGCCGCAGCACAGTGAAGACACGGCTATCCATACTAGATAGAGAACCTCCGATAATGCTGCTACC
GTTTTCTAATCTTGACGATCTGTCGGCCATTATTAGTACAGCGAGGCAACTAGACTACGGATCCCCACCG
AGACCTTTGGTCTCAACCTCTCGAGGTGAAGACGAAAGGGGCATACATAACATGGAGTCGTACGCCTCGT
GATACGCCTATTTTTATAGGTTAATGTCATGATAATAATGGTTTCTTAGACGTCGGAATTGCCAGCTGGG
GCGCCCTCTGGTAAGGTTGGGAAGCCCTGCAAAGTAAACTGGATGGCTTTCTTGCCGCCAAGGATCTGAT
GGCGCAGGGGATCAAGATCTGATCAAGAGACAGGATGAGGATCGTTTCGCATGATTGAACAAGATGGATT
GCACGCAGGTTCTCCGGCCGCTTGGGTGGAGAGGCTATTCGGCTATGACTGGGCACAACAGACAATCGGC
TGCTCTGATGCCGCCGTGTTCCGGCTGTCAGCGCAGGGGCGCCCGGTTCTTTTTGTCAAGACCGACCTGT
CCGGTGCCCTGAATGAACTGCAGGACGAGGCAGCGCGGCTATCGTGGCTGGCCACGACGGGCGTTCCTTG
CGCAGCTGTGCTCGACGTTGTCACTGAAGCGGGAAGGGACTGGCTGCTATTGGGCGAAGTGCCGGGGCAG
GATCTCCTGTCATCTCACCTTGCTCCTGCCGAGAAAGTATCCATCATGGCTGATGCAATGCGGCGGCTGC
ATACGCTTGATCCGGCTACCTGCCCATTCGACCACCAAGCGAAACATCGCATCGAGCGAGCACGTACTCG
GATGGAAGCCGGTCTTGTCGATCAGGATGATCTGGACGAAGAGCATCAGGGGCTCGCGCCAGCCGAACTG
TTCGCCAGGCTCAAGGCGCGCATGCCCGACGGCGAGGATCTCGTCGTGACCCATGGCGATGCCTGCTTGC
CGAATATCATGGTGGAAAATGGCCGCTTTTCTGGATTCATCGACTGTGGCCGGCTGGGTGTGGCGGACCG
CTATCAGGACATAGCGTTGGCTACCCGTGATATTGCTGAAGAGCTTGGCGGCGAATGGGCTGACCGCTTC
CTCGTGCTTTACGGTATCGCCGCTCCCGATTCGCAGCGCATCGCCTTCTATCGCCTTCTTGACGAGTTCT
TCTGAGCGGGACTCTGGGGTTCGAGAGCTCGCTTGGACTCCTGTTGATAGATCCAGTAATGACCTCAGAA
CTCCATCTGGATTTGTTCAGAACGCTCGGTTGCCGCCGGGCGTTTTTTATTGGTGAGAATCCAAGCACTA
GTCATGACCAAAATCCCTTAACGTGAGTTTTCGTTCCACTGAGCGTCAGACCCCGTAGAAAAGATCAAAG
GATCTTCTTGAGATCCTTTTTTTCTGCGCGTAATCTGCTGCTTGCAAACAAAAAAACCACCGCTACCAGC
GGTGGTTTGTTTGCCGGATCAAGAGCTACCAACTCTTTTTCCGAAGGTAACTGGCTTCAGCAGAGCGCAG
ATACCAAATACTGTCCTTCTAGTGTAGCCGTAGTTAGGCCACCACTTCAAGAACTCTGTAGCACCGCCTA
CATACCTCGCTCTGCTAATCCTGTTACCAGTGGCTGCTGCCAGTGGCGATAAGTCGTGTCTTACCGGGTT
GGACTCAAGACGATAGTTACCGGATAAGGCGCAGCGGTCGGGCTGAACGGGGGGTTCGTGCACACAGCCC
AGCTTGGAGCGAACGACCTACACCGAACTGAGATACCTACAGCGTGAGCTATGAGAAAGCGCCACGCTTC
CCGAAGGGAGAAAGGCGGACAGGTATCCGGTAAGCGGCAGGGTCGGAACAGGAGAGCGCACGAGGGAGCT
TCCAGGGGGAAACGCCTGGTATCTTTATAGTCCTGTCGGGTTTCGCCACCTCTGACTTGAGCGTCGATTT
TTGTGATGCTCGTCAGGGGGGCGGAGCCTATGGAAAAACGCCAGCAACGCGGCCTTTTTACGGTTCCTGG
CCTTTTGCTGGCCTTTTGCTCACATGTTCTTTCCTGCGTTATCCCCTGATTCTGTGGATAACCGTATTAC
CGCCTTTGAGTGAGCTGATACCGCTCGCCGCAGCCGAACGCCCTAGGTCTAGGGCGGCGGATTTGTCCTA
CTCAGGAGAGCGTTCACCGACAAACAACAGATAAAACGAAAGGCCCAGTCTTTCGACTGAGCCTTTCGTT
TTATTTGATGCCTCTAGCACGCGTACCACAATTGGAACCCGACG
Features (pLannotate 1.2.2; 5 found; start..end, strand, type, name):
    320..439     +  CDS            tnpA (fragment): TN5P_ECOLX - Also known as tnp. Experimental evidence at protein level: Swiss-Prot protein existence level 1. Mediates transposition of transposon Tn5 by a 'cut and paste' mechanism. First, the monomeric transposase binds the 19 bp inverted DNA repeats flanking the transposon. Then, dimerization of the DNA- bound transposase creates a synaptic DNA complex. After nicking of the first DNA strand, excision of the transposon proceeds through a series of intermediates. The transposase then mediates the insertion of the transposon at a new site by strand transfer. The activity of the wild- type tran
    471..1262    +  CDS            neo: KKA2_KLEPN - Also known as kan, nptII. Experimental evidence at protein level: Swiss-Prot protein existence level 1. Resistance to kanamycin, neomycin, paromomycin, ribostamycin, butirosin and gentamicin B. From Klebsiella pneumoniae.
   1296..1390    +  terminator     lambda t0 terminator: transcription terminator from phage lambda
   1478..2066    +  rep_origin     ori: high-copy-number ColE1/pMB1/pBR322/pUC origin of replication
   2231..2317    -  terminator     rrnB T1 terminator: Escherichia coli rrnB; transcription terminator T1 from the E. coli rrnB gene
