[The description below was written by a language model from this plasmid's Addgene catalogue record and pLannotate feature annotations shown in this document.]
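Description:
pCRISPR3_BC5 is a compact (about 2.35 kb) empty backbone for expressing CRISPRi sgRNAs in E. coli. It replicates from a high-copy ColE1/pUC-type origin and is selected with kanamycin through a constitutively expressed neo/nptII (KanR) gene, which is followed by a phage lambda t0 terminator. The short tnpA fragment annotated just upstream of the resistance gene is most likely a remnant of the Tn5 sequence from which the marker derives rather than a functional transposase. An rrnB T1 terminator lies on the opposite strand near the end of the sequence. The feature table does not annotate the sgRNA promoter, scaffold or cloning site, and the record does not say which promoter drives guide expression. No Cas protein is listed, so dCas9 would have to be supplied from elsewhere.

No insert is present. Guides, or arrays of guides, are introduced between two BsaI sites, which are recorded as not destroyed by cloning. The defining feature of this variant is a six-nucleotide barcode placed close to the sgRNA insertion region. A single next-generation sequencing read can therefore capture both the guide identity and the plasmid backbone identity. Using versions of the backbone with different barcodes lets biological replicates be pooled in one mixed CRISPRi experiment and then separated computationally. The plasmid also carries priming sites specific to the pCRISPR3 backbone, so these plasmids can be selectively amplified from a mixed plasmid pool generated during library cloning. The associated work used this system to titrate gene expression and measure how combinations of knockdowns and environment affect bacterial growth rate.
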