Addgene plasmid #191860: pCRISPR3_BC5
Purpose: (Empty Backbone) Barcoded plasmid with BsaI sites to clone sgRNA. The 6-nucleotide barcode (sequence: AGTCTA) near the sgRNA insert region enables demultiplexing replicates while sequencing the sgRNA region.
Depositing lab: Kimberly Reynolds. Depositing organization: University of Texas Southwestern Medical Center. Publication: A continuous epistasis model for predicting growth rate given combinatorial variation in gene expression and environment. Otto RM, Turska-Nowak A, Brown PM, Reynolds KA. Cell Syst. 2024 Feb 21;15(2):134-148.e7. doi: 10.1016/j.cels.2024.01.003. Epub 2024 Feb 9. PubMed 38340730.
Backbone
  Vector backbone: pCRISPR3
  Backbone size (bp): 2354
  Vector type: CRISPR
Growth in bacteria
  Bacterial resistance: Kanamycin, 50 μg/mL
  Growth temperature: 37°C
  Growth strain: DH5alpha
  Copy number: High Copy
Gene/Insert
  Gene/Insert name: None
  Cloning method: Restriction Enzyme; 5′ cloning site BsaI (not destroyed); 3′ cloning site BsaI (not destroyed)
  Sequencing primers: 5′ CTTCACCTCGAGAGGTTTGACAG; 3′ CCATTATTAGTACAGCGAGGCAAC
Terms and licenses: Academic/Nonprofit Terms; Industry Terms: Not Available to Industry
Depositor comments: Please visit for https://www.biorxiv.org/content/10.1101/2022.08.19.504444v1 bioRxiv preprint. This E. coli plasmid is an empty vector used to express CRISPRi sgRNAs and constitutively expresses a selectable KanR gene. It contains a 6-nucleotide barcode (sequence: AGTCTA) near the sgRNA insert region. This can be used to sequence an sgRNA array and the plasmid barcode in a single NGS read, thus assigning a paired sgRNA identity and plasmid backbone identity. This internal barcoding strategy enables a single, mixed CRISPRi experiment to contain biological replicates, identified using distinct plasmid barcodes. It also contains orthogonal priming sites specific to the pCRISPR3 plasmid backbone, which can be used to specifically amplify pCRISPR3 plasmids from a mixed plasmid pool (generated during the cloning methods described in the publications below). See the following publications for details and cloning information: Mathis et al., A simplified strategy for titrating gene expression reveals new relationships between genotype, environment, and bacterial growth. https://pubmed.ncbi.nlm.nih.gov/33221881/ Otto et al., A continuous epistasis model for predicting growth rate given combinatorial variation in gene expression and environment.
How to cite: pCRISPR3_BC5 was a gift from Kimberly Reynolds (Addgene plasmid # 191860 ; http://n2t.net/addgene:191860 ; RRID:Addgene_191860)
